>Addgene plasmid #192775 | Ppst93-ANME2cE20 MCR-NG | addgene full sequence | sequence record 379183 | Addgene NGS Result
TTTTTTATATATTATATTATATTTAACCTTGTATTGATTATTGAATAATATTTATTATTACTTTTTTTGA
TTTCTTGTAAAAAATCGAACATATTTTACATATTGTAAAAAATAAAAAAGATTTAAAAAAAGTGTCCGAA
AAAGTTAAACAAACATTATTATTAAAATGTTAGTTTAATATGTATCTTGATATGCTCTTCTTTCTTTCAT
GCTTAAACTTGTATAACTGTATGCTTTTTTCATTTCCTTTATTTTGTCCTTTCCTTTCTTTGTTATCTGG
TAATATCCTTCCTTCTTTCCTGCATACTTCAAAAATCCAAGGTTTTTTAAGTTATCGAGATAAGAATTAC
TAGATGAATTCGCGCCCGGTTCTAGATTTATTCATAAAATAGGAACTAAAATACCAAAATAGAAACATTT
ATATACATTTGATGTGTAGGGTATACCATAAACCTGGGAGGTGTCTCATATGGCAGATACAATTGATCTT
TACGATGATAGAGGTAAAAAACTTAAAGGAGATGTTGATTTACAAGCAGTTTCACCATTAAAAAACTCAG
CAATTCTTGGAATGGTTAACACAGTTAAAAGAACTGTTGCAGTTAACCTTGCAGGAATTGAAAAAGCATG
TAAAAACGCATCATACGGAGGACAATCAAGAAATATTCCAGGAAGAGAAGTTGATATTGATCCAACTGCA
AAAGCAGATAAAATTGCAGCAAGAGTTAAAGAACTTATTCAGGTTGAAAAAGGAGATGATACAGAAGTTA
CTGTTTTAGGTGGAGGAAAATTTCTTAGAGTTGCAGCACCATCAAGAAGAATTGAAGCAGGAGCAGAATA
TGTTGCAGGAATGACATGTACTGCAGCAGCATTAACAGAAGCACTTAGAGAAGAATACGGACTTGGAATG
TATGATACTCCATACGTTAAAAATGCAGTTTGGGGAACATACCCACAAACTATGGATATGAAAGGTGGAA
ACGTTTTATCAGTTCTTTCAATTCCACAGAATGATGAAGGACTTGGATTTGCACTTAGAAACATTATGGC
AAACCACCTTGCAATGCTTTCACAAAGAAACGCAATGAACTGTGCAGCAATTTCATCAATTTTAGAACAC
TGTGGAGTTTTTGAAATGGGACAGGCAATTGGACTTTTTGAAAGATACCAACTTTTAGCATTAGCATACC
AGGGACTTAACGCAAACAACATGGTTTACGAAATGACAAAAAATAATGGAAAAACAGGAACTATTGGAAC
AGTTGTTCAAGAAACTGTTGAAAGAGCAATTGATGATGGAGTTATTGCAGTTGATAAAACTATGCCATCA
GGATACAAAGTTTACAAAGCAAACGATGTTTCAATGTGGAATGCATATTGTGCAGCAGGAACAATGGCAT
CAACTATGGTTAATTGTGGAGCATTAAGAGGAGCACAGGCAGTTTCATCAACACTTCTTTACTTTAACGA
TATGATTGAAAAAGAAACTTCATTACCAGGATGTGATTGGGGAAGAGTTGAAGGAACAGCAGTTGGATTT
TCATTTTTCTCACACTCAATTTACGGAGGCGGAGGACCAGGAGTTTTTAATGGAAATCACGTTGTTACAA
GACACTCATCAGGAATGGCAATTCCATGTGTTGCAGTTGCAGTTGCATTAGATGCAGGAACTCAAATGTT
TTCACCAGAATCAACATCAGCAATTGTTTTAGATACTTTTCAGGATGTGCCAATCATGATGAACCCACTC
AAGGAGGTCGCGAAAGCGGTGTAAAGAGGAATTGTTTCATGGTTACAACTACAGATTCAGATCCAGTTCA
ATACGAAATTTTTCCACAGAGAATGTTAGATCCATCATCAGCACAAGAACTTCTTAACAGATTAGAACAG
ATTGAAGGAGTTACTAGAGTTTTAGTTCAAGGACCAAGATTACCATTAACAGTTCCATCAGGACCAGGAA
AAGGAGTTCCAGTTGATCACCAGGCAAGAGAAGTTATTAGAGTTGGAGATCAAGTTATGGAACTTCAGGT
TAAAGTTGGAAGAATTAGATTAGAAGCAGAAAACGATGTTATGGAAGAAGTTAGAGCACTTTGTGAAGAA
CTTTTTCCATTTCCATTTGAACTTAAAGAAGGATTATTTCTTAGAAGAAAAGCAACTGTTACAGATTACG
CAAAATACGGACCAGATGAAATGGTTGAAGATAAAGATATTTACGGAATGACTGATCCGAACATGTCGCC
GACTGCGAAGATCTGCGAGTCATGCGTCGACACGAGGGAGTAATATGTTTGGAAGAGAAACACAGGTTAT
TGATTGTAGAGAAGGAATGGGATTAGGAAAAGGTGGAGGATTAGCACAAAGAGGAACATTATCAGAAACT
GGAAGACCAGATGTTATTGCAATTGCAATGTCACCAGGAAGAAGACACATTACAAAACCAGTTTGTGAAA
TTACTCACGGATTAAGAAGAGAAGGAATTCAGGTTTCAGTTTTAGTTTTAGAAGCAGGAGCAGGAATTCC
AGATGAAGGACCATCAGATAGAATGGCAAAAGGATACGGACCAAAATTTGGACTTACACAAAAAGAAATT
GAACAGATTGCAAGACACAGAGTTGCACTTATTCACCTTGGAAACATTGATTCACACGTTATTTACAAAA
CTAAATACGTTCTTAGATACGTTGATATTCCAGCAGTTATTGCATGTCAAAACCCAGTTGATTTTGAAGA
TTTTGCAAAAGCAGGAATTAAAACTAGATTAGTTATGCCAATGGATAAAGATATTGATACACAAGGAACT
GTTATGGAAATTGTTGCAGGAATTACAAGAGGAGTTACTTGTCAGAGAGGATCACTTAACGAACTCGTAA
AAGCAATTATGAAAACAATACCACAACATACATAAAGGAGATATAATTATGGATTACAAAGATGATGATG
ATAAAGGCGCCAGCTGGTCACACCCACAATTTGAAAAAGGAGGTGGATCAGGAGGTGGATCAGGAGGTTC
AGCATGGTCACATCCTCAGTTTGAAAAATCAGCAATGGCATATACACCACAATATTACCCAGGAGCATCA
CACGTTGCAGTTAATAGAAGAAAACACATGTCAGGAGATGTTGAAAAACTTAGAACAGTTTCAGATGATG
ATTTAGTTGCAGCATTAGGACACAGAGCACCAGGAGCAGATTATCCATCAACTCACCCACCATTAGCAGA
AATGGGAGAACCAGATTGTCCAGTTAGACAAATGGTTGAACCAACACCAGGAGCAGCAGCAGGAGATAGA
GTTAGATACTCACAGTTTACTGATTCAATGTATTCAGCACCATCAATTCCATACTTTAGATCATACTACG
CAGCAATTAACTTTAGAGGAGTTGATCCAGGAACATTATCAGGAAGACAAATTGTTGAAGCAAGAGAAAG
AGATATGGAAGCACAGTGTAAAGCAGCAATTGAATCAGAAATGACATGTCCAGCATTAGCAGGATTAAGA
GGATGTACTGTTCACGGACACTCATTAAGATTAGCAGAAGATGGAATGATGTTTGATATGCTTGAAAGAA
CTCACTTAGAAGGTGGAAACGTTATTGAAGATAAAGATCAGGTTGGAGTTCCAATTGATAGAAAAGTTAA
CCTTGGAAAACCAATGTCAGATGCAGAAGCAAAGAAAAGAACAACTATTTACAGAACAGATGGAGTTAAA
TACAGATCAGAAGAAGAAGTTTTAGATCACGTTCACTTAGTTCACCACAGAAGAACTATGTATGGATACA
GACCAGAAACAGCAGCAGAGACAGCACCAGGTGTCGGACCTGTTACATACCACACGGTGTAAAAGGAGGT
AGATACAAATGGCATACAAATATCCATCAGAGAAACTGTTCGTTGAGGCGCTGAAGGCAAAGTTTGCAGG
AATTGATCTTGCAGATCAGACAACTAAATACGTTAGAGCAGGATACGTTCAAAACGCAAGAAAAAGAGAA
TTTCAGGCAGCAGGAGAAAGAGTTGCAGAACAAAGAGGAATTCAACAGTATGATGTTAATGTTCACCTTG
GAGGAATGACTTTAGGACAAAGACAGTTAGTTCCATACAAACTTTCAACAAGACCAGATATTGTTGAAGG
AGATGATTTACACTACGTTAATAATCCAGCAATGCAACAGATGTGGGATGATATGAAAAGAACAATTATT
GTTGGAATGGATTTAGCACACGAAACATTAGAAAAACGACTTGGAAAAGAAGTTACACCAGAATCAATTG
CAGGATACATGGAAGCAGTTAATCACACTATGCCAGGAGCAGCAATTGTTCAGGAACACATGGTTGAAAC
ACACCCAGGATTAGTTGATGATTGTTACGTTAAAATGTTTACTGGAGATGATGAACTTGCAGATGAAATT
GATTCACAATACGTTATTAACATTAACGATTTATTTGATAAAGAAGGACAGAACGAAAAAATTAAAGCAG
CAATTGGAAAAACAACTTGGCAAGCAATTCACATTCCAACTATTGTTGTTAGATGTTGTGATGGAGGAAA
TACATCAAGATGGTCAGCAATGCAATTAGGAATGTCATATATTGCAGCATACAATATGTGTGCAGGAGAA
GCAGCAGTTGCAGATTTAGCATTTGCAGCAAAACACGCAGCAGCAGTTCAGATGGCAGAAATGTTACCAG
CAAGAAGAGCAAGATCACCAAATGAACCTGGAGGATTATCATTTGGATATTGTGCAGATATGGTTCAAAC
TATGAGAGTTAAACCAGAAGATCCAGTTTGGTACACTTTAGAAGTTGTTGCATGTGGAACAATGTTATAT
GATCAGATTTGGTTAGGATCATACATGTCTGGAGGAGTTGGATTTACACAATATGCAACTGCAGCATACA
CAAACGATGTTTTAGATGATTTTACATACTACGGATACGATTACGCACTTAACAAATACGGAGATGATGG
AACTGCACCAAATGATTTAGCAACAGCAACTGATCTTGCAACAGAAGTTACTCTTAACGGAATGGAATGT
TACGAAGATTACCCAACATTATTAGAAGATCACTTTGGAGGATCACAGAGAGCAGGAATTTTAGCAGCAG
CATCAGCATGTACAACTGGAATTGCAACTGGAAATGCACAAGTTGCATTATCAGCATGGTATATGTCAAT
GTACGTTCACAAAGAAGGATGGGGAAGATTAGGATTTTTCGGATACGATTTACAAGATCAGTGTGGAGCA
ACAAATGTTTGTTCATACCAGGGAGATGAAGGATGTTGTTTAGAACTTAGAGGAGCAAACTACCCAAATT
ACGCAATGAATGTTGGACACCAAGGAGAATATGCAGGATTTACTGGAGCAGCACACGCAGGAGCACACGA
TGCATACTGTTGTAATCCATTAATTAAAGTTTGTTTTGCAGATCCATCATTAGTTTTTGATTTTTCATAC
ATTAGAAAAGAATACGCAAAAGGAGCAATGAGAACATTTAGACCAGCAGGAGAAAGATCATTAGTTATTC
CAGCAGGAGTTTAAACTAGTAGCGGCCGCTGCAGGATATAGCAAAAGTGGGACTTAAGTTCCCACTTTTG
CTATTTTATAAAAAACGCCCTATTCGTAATATACTATTCAAAACTAAATATTCATTGAAATATTTGGGTA
ATAATTAATATTAATCTAATATTTAGATATTGAGATATAATAATAACATTTTTTTAAAAAATCATCTATT
TTCATCTTAATTTTATATATTAAAGCCCATTTTTTGAGTATTCAAATTCAAATTATTGTGTTATTAACAT
CTTATATATAAACTTTTCTATTTAATGTTAATGAAAAAGTGAATATATATACATAGAGTAATGTTATGAT
GTATATATCAAAAAAAACTAGAGGAGACGACCTTCCATGACAGAATATAAACCAACAGTTAGATTAGCAA
CAAGAGATGACGTACCTAGGGCAGTAAGAACTCTTGCAGCAGCTTTTGCAGATTATCCAGCAACAAGACA
CACAGTTGATCCAGATAGACACATTGAAAGAGTTACAGAATTACAAGAATTATTTTTAACAAGAGTTGGT
CTTGATATAGGTAAAGTATGGGTTGCAGATGATGGAGCAGCAGTTGCAGTTTGGACAACACCAGAATCAG
TTGAAGCTGGTGCTGTTTTTGCAGAAATTGGACCAAGAATGGCTGAATTATCAGGATCAAGATTAGCAGC
TCAGCAACAGATGGAAGGATTACTTGCACCACACAGACCAAAAGAACCAGCATGGTTTTTAGCAACAGTT
GGAGTTTCACCAGATCACCAGGGAAAAGGTTTAGGTTCTGCTGTTGTACTTCCTGGTGTTGAAGCAGCTG
AAAGAGCAGGAGTTCCAGCATTTTTAGAAACATCAGCACCAAGAAATCTTCCATTTTATGAAAGACTTGG
ATTTACAGTTACAGCAGATGTTGAAGTTCCAGAAGGACCAAGAACATGGTGTATGACAAGAAAACCAGGA
GCATAACCATGGCTCCGACCGAAGCCACCCGGGGCGGCCCCGCCGACCCCGCACCCGCCCCCGAGGCCCA
CCGCGGGGGACACACCGAACACGCCGACCCTGCTGAACACGCGGCGCAGTTCGGTGCCCAGGAGCGGATC
GGGAATTAATTCGAAGCTGCTGGTGAAAGAGACCCTATCTTACCTGCTAAAATCTAAGTTAATTACTAAT
TTATTATTAATTTATTATTAGATTGGGTAAAATAGTAAAAGAAAACTAAAGGAAACCTAATATGGTTTCC
TTTTTTTATATATTTTTAATTCACTGGGGGGATTTAAAACTTCATTTTTAATTTAAAAGGATCTAGGTGA
AGATCCTTGGTGCACTCTCAGTACAATCTGCTCTGATGCCGCATAGTTAAGCCAGCCCCGACACCCGCCA
ACACCCGCTGACGCGCCCTGACGGGCTTGTCTGCTCCCGGCATCCGCTTACAGACAAGCTGTGACCGTCT
CCGGGAGCTGCATGTGTCAGAGGTTTTCACCGTCATCACCGAAACGCGCGAGACGAAAGGGCCTCGTGAT
ACGCCTATTTTTATAGGTTAATGTCATGATAATAATGGTTTCTTAGACGTCAGGTGGCACTTTTCGGGGA
AATGTGCGCGGAACCCCTATTTGTTTATTTTTCTAAATACATTCAAATATGTATCCGCTCATGAGACAAT
AACCCTGATAAATGCTTCAATAATATTGAAAAAGGAAGAGTATGAGTATTCAACATTTCCGTGTCGCCCT
TATTCCCTTTTTTGCGGCATTTTGCCTTCCTGTTTTTGCTCACCCAGAAACGCTGGTGAAAGTAAAAGAT
GCTGAAGATCAGTTGGGTGCACGAGTGGGTTACATCGAACTGGATCTCAACAGCGGTAAGATCCTTGAGA
GTTTTCGCCCCGAAGAACGTTTTCCAATGATGAGCACTTTTAAAGTTCTGCTATGTGGCGCGGTATTATC
CCGTATTGACGCCGGGCAAGAGCAACTCGGTCGCCGCATACACTATTCTCAGAATGACTTGGTTGAGTAC
TCACCAGTCACAGAAAAGCATCTTACGGATGGCATGACAGTAAGAGAATTATGCAGTGCTGCCATAACCA
TGAGTGATAACACTGCGGCCAACTTACTTCTGACAACGATCGGAGGACCGAAGGAGCTAACCGCTTTTTT
GCACAACATGGGGGATCATGTAACTCGCCTTGATCGTTGGGAACCGGAGCTGAATGAAGCCATACCAAAC
GACGAGCGTGACACCACGATGCCTGTAGCAATGGCAACAACGTTGCGCAAACTATTAACTGGCGAACTAC
TTACTCTAGCTTCCCGGCAACAATTAATAGACTGGATGGAGGCGGATAAAGTTGCAGGACCACTTCTGCG
CTCGGCCCTTCCGGCTGGCTGGTTTATTGCTGATAAATCTGGAGCCGGTGAGCGTGGGTCTCGCGGTATC
ATTGCAGCACTGGGGCCAGATGGTAAGCCCTCCCGTATCGTAGTTATCTACACGACGGGGAGTCAGGCAA
CTATGGATGAACGAAATAGACAGATCGCTGAGATAGGTGCCTCACTGATTAAGCATTGGTAACTGTCAGA
CCAAGTTTACTCATATATACTTTAGATTGATTTAAAACTTCATTTTTAATTTAAAAGGATCTAGGTGAAG
ATCCTTTTTGATAATCTCATGACCAAAATCCCTTAACGTGAGTTTTCGTTCCACTGAGCGTCAGACCCCG
TAGAAAAGATCAAAGGATCTTCTTGAGATCCTTTTTTTCTGCGCGTAATCTGCTGCTTGCAAACAAAAAA
ACCACCGCTACCAGCGGTGGTTTGTTTGCCGGATCAAGAGCTACCAACTCTTTTTCCGAAGGTAACTGGC
TTCAGCAGAGCGCAGATACCAAATACTGTTCTTCTAGTGTAGCCGTAGTTAGGCCACCACTTCAAGAACT
CTGTAGCACCGCCTACATACCTCGCTCTGCTAATCCTGTTACCAGTGGCTGCTGCCAGTGGCGATAAGTC
GTGTCTTACCGGGTTGGACTCAAGACGATAGTTACCGGATAAGGCGCAGCGGTCGGGCTGAACGGGGGGT
TCGTGCACACAGCCCAGCTTGGAGCGAACGACCTACACCGAACTGAGATACCTACAGCGTGAGCTATGAG
AAAGCGCCACGCTTCCCGAAGGGAGAAAGGCGGACAGGTATCCGGTAAGCGGCAGGGTCGGAACAGGAGA
GCGCACGAGGGAGCTTCCAGGGGGAAACGCCTGGTATCTTTATAGTCCTGTCGGGTTTCGCCACCTCTGA
CTTGAGCGTCGATTTTTGTGATGCTCGTCAGGGGGGCGGAGCCTATGGAAAAACGCCAGCAACGCGGCCT
TTTTACGGTTCCTGGCCTTTTGCTGGCCTTTTGCTCACATGGTACCCATTATTTAGTTTTTTTTTATCAC
CACAACGTATAAACCCCCTTTCAGAAGAAAACAGAGAATGAAAACAGATTTTAATTTATATATCGTATCT
ATAATTTAGTTTTTTTTTATTGCAGTTTTAGAAGTGCGTTTGTCCTGGAGCGAAATACACGATATCGTGT
AGTCTCCTTCAGATGAAAATAATATTTTTAATTTTCAGAAATATTACTGGAAAAATACCTGAAAAATATT
TGAAAAAAAAACATACACCCAGCGGGGAAAAATCGAACATTTTGAAAAAGTCTATTTATAGGGTTTAAAC
AGGGCCAAGACCTGCGGGATATACCCCAAAAATGTTCGATAAAAAAATCGAACATTTTTCGAACATTTTT
TATAATGTTCGATGTGTGCGAGTATGTTCGATAAAAAAATCGAACATTTTGAAAGACAATTTGAAGAGAT
ATAAAAAAAATAATCTATTATAATATAGATATATAATATGTTCGATATGTTCGATAT
Features (pLannotate 1.2.2; 14 found; start..end, strand, type, name):
    470..1762    +  CDS            mcrB: MCRB_METBF - Experimental evidence at protein level: Swiss-Prot protein existence level 1. Component of the methyl-coenzyme M reductase (MCR) I that catalyzes the reductive cleavage of methyl-coenzyme M (CoM-S-CH3 or 2- (methylthio)ethanesulfonate) using coenzyme B (CoB or 7- mercaptoheptanoylthreonine phosphate) as reductant which results in the production of methane and the mixed heterodisulfide of CoB and CoM (CoM-S-S-CoB). This is the final step in methanogenesis. From Methanosarcina barkeri (strain Fusaro / DSM 804).
   1798..2229    +  CDS            mcrD (fragment): MCRD_METBF - Protein predicted: Swiss-Prot protein existence level 4. From Methanosarcina barkeri (strain Fusaro / DSM 804).
   2285..2878    +  CDS            mcrC: MCRC_METTM - Also known as mcrE. Experimental evidence at transcript level: Swiss-Prot protein existence level 2. From Methanothermobacter marburgensis (strain ATCC BAA-927 / DSM 2133 / JCM 14651 / NBRC 100331 / OCM 82 / Marburg) (Methanobacterium thermoautotrophicum).
   2921..2944    +  CDS            2xFLAG (fragment): two tandem FLAG® epitope tags
   3045..3785    +  CDS            mcrG: MCRG_METBF - Experimental evidence at protein level: Swiss-Prot protein existence level 1. Component of the methyl-coenzyme M reductase (MCR) I that catalyzes the reductive cleavage of methyl-coenzyme M (CoM-S-CH3 or 2- (methylthio)ethanesulfonate) using coenzyme B (CoB or 7- mercaptoheptanoylthreonine phosphate) as reductant which results in the production of methane and the mixed heterodisulfide of CoB and CoM (CoM-S-S-CoB). This is the final step in methanogenesis. From Methanosarcina barkeri (strain Fusaro / DSM 804).
   3877..5535    +  CDS            mcrA: MCRA_METJA - Experimental evidence at protein level: Swiss-Prot protein existence level 1. Component of the methyl-coenzyme M reductase (MCR) I that catalyzes the reductive cleavage of methyl-coenzyme M (CoM-S-CH3 or 2- (methylthio)ethanesulfonate) using coenzyme B (CoB or 7- mercaptoheptanoylthreonine phosphate) as reductant which results in the production of methane and the mixed heterodisulfide of CoB and CoM (CoM-S-S-CoB). This is the final step in methanogenesis. From Methanocaldococcus jannaschii (strain ATCC 43067 / DSM 2661 / JAL-1 / JCM 10045 / NBRC 100440) (Methanococcus jannaschii).
   5545..5564    +  misc_feature   BioBrick suffix: universal suffix for all parts
   5917..6513    +  CDS            pac: PUAC_STRAD - Protein predicted: Swiss-Prot protein existence level 4. Detoxification of puromycin. From Streptomyces alboniger.
   6519..6650    +  CDS            dmpM (fragment): DMPM_STRAD - Protein inferred from homology: Swiss-Prot protein existence level 3. From Streptomyces alboniger.
   6868..6915    -  misc_feature   bom (fragment): basis of mobility region from pBR322
   7017..7052    -  CDS            rop (fragment): Rop protein, which maintains plasmids at low copy number; rop
   7147..7251    +  promoter       AmpR promoter: bla
   7252..8112    +  CDS            AmpR: β-lactamase; bla; confers resistance to ampicillin, carbenicillin, and related antibiotics
   8283..8871    +  rep_origin     ori: high-copy-number ColE1/pMB1/pBR322/pUC origin of replication
