[The description below was written by a language model from this plasmid's Addgene catalogue record and pLannotate feature annotations shown in this document.]
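Description:
Ppst93-ANME2cE20 MCR-NG is an E. coli–Methanococcus maripaludis shuttle expression plasmid of about 9.4 kb, built on the pMEV5 backbone. It is used for heterologous production of a methyl-coenzyme M reductase (MCR) from an uncultured ANME-2c archaeon in a genetically tractable methanogen. In E. coli it is maintained through a ColE1/pUC-type origin and selected with ampicillin via the bla gene and its promoter. Short remnants of the pBR322 bom and rop regions are also annotated. In M. maripaludis, selection relies on puromycin resistance from the Streptomyces alboniger pac (puromycin N-acetyltransferase) gene, which is followed by a fragment of the neighbouring dmpM gene. The feature table does not annotate any archaeal replication element, so the record does not show how the plasmid is maintained in the methanogen.

The roughly 5.1 kb insert is a complete mcr operon in the order mcrB, mcrD, mcrC, mcrG and mcrA. The annotation tool identified these genes by homology to Methanosarcina, Methanothermobacter and Methanocaldococcus proteins, but the catalogue fields attribute the sequence to the ANME2cE20 genome assembly. McrA, McrB and McrG form the catalytic enzyme that carries out the final methane-forming step of methanogenesis, while McrC and McrD are accessory proteins encoded in the operon. A FLAG element lies just upstream of mcrG, and the catalogue lists a Flag-Strep2 tag. Together with the "NG" in the name, this suggests the affinity tag is fused to the N-terminus of the gamma subunit for purification of the assembled complex. No promoter is annotated. The name implies a Ppst-derived promoter variant, but the record does not describe it. A BioBrick suffix follows the operon.
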