Addgene plasmid #192775: Ppst93-ANME2cE20 MCR-NG
Purpose: Expresses NG-tagged ANME2cE20 MCR in Methanococcus maripaludis
Depositing lab: William B. Whitman. Depositing organization: University of Georgia. Publication: Expression of divergent methyl/alkyl coenzyme M reductases from uncultured archaea. Shao N, Fan Y, Chou CW, Yavari S, Williams RV, Amster IJ, Brown SM, Drake IJ, Duin EC, Whitman WB, Liu Y. Commun Biol. 2022 Oct 20;5(1):1113. doi: 10.1038/s42003-022-04057-6. PubMed 36266535.
Backbone
  Vector backbone: pMEV5
  Backbone size w/o insert (bp): 4300
  Total vector size (bp): 9400
  Vector type: Synthetic Biology ; Heterologous expression in Methanococcus maripaludis
  Selectable markers: Puromycin
Growth in bacteria
  Bacterial resistance: Ampicillin, 100 μg/mL
  Growth temperature: 37°C
  Growth strain: DH5alpha
  Copy number: Unknown
Gene/Insert
  Gene/Insert name: Methyl coenzyme M reductase (alt name: MCR)
  Insert size (bp): 5100
  GenBank ID: GCA_003194445.1
  Tag / fusion protein: Flag-Strep2
Terms and licenses: Academic/Nonprofit Terms; Industry Terms
How to cite: Ppst93-ANME2cE20 MCR-NG was a gift from William B. Whitman (Addgene plasmid # 192775 ; http://n2t.net/addgene:192775 ; RRID:Addgene_192775)
